>Addgene plasmid #8392 | p159 pPr-luc | addgene partial sequence | sequence record 17904 | RVprimer3 5'-CTAGCAAAATAGGCTGTCCC-3'
TACGCGTGCTAGCCCTATGAAGCTTCCACAAGTGCATTTAGCCTCTCCAGTATTGCTGATGAATCCACAG
TTCAGGTTCAATGGCGTTCAAAACTTGATCAAAAATGACCAGACTTTATATTCTTACACCAACATCTATC
TGATTGGAGGAATGGATAATAGTCATCATGTTTAAACATCTACCATTCCAGTTAAGAAAATATGATAGCA
TCTTGTTCTTAGTCTTTTTCTTAATAGGGACATAAAGCCCACAAATAAAAATATGCCTGAAGAATGGGAC
AGGCATTGGGCATTGTCCATGCCTAGTAAAGTACTCCAAGAACCTATTTGTATACTAGATGACACAATGT
CAATGTCTGTGTACAACTGCCAACTGGGATGCAAGACACTGCCCATGCCAATCATCCTGAAAAGCAGCTA
TAAAAAGCAGGAAGCTACTCTGCACCTTGTCAGTGAGGTCCAGATACCTACAGGTCGACTCTAGAGGATC
TGCGATCTAAGTAAGCTTGGCATTCCGGTACTGTTGGTAAAGCCACCATGGAAGACGCCAAAAACATAAA
GAAAGGCCCGGCGCCATTCTATCCGCTGGAAGATGGAACCGCTGGAGAGCAACTGCATAAGGCTATGAAG
AGATACGCCCTGGTTCCTGGAACAATTGCTTTTACAGATGCACATATCGAGGTGGACATCACTTA
