[The description below was written by a language model from this plasmid's Addgene catalogue record.]
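Description:
p159 pPr-luc is a mammalian luciferase reporter plasmid built on the pGL3-Basic backbone, a promoterless firefly luciferase vector designed so that any regulatory sequence cloned upstream of the reporter gene determines how strongly it is transcribed. The plasmid is propagated in E. coli as a high-copy construct under ampicillin selection. The record gives a backbone size of about 4.8 kb without the insert, but no feature table or insert length is provided, so the exact extent of the cloned fragment is not stated.

The insert is the promoter of the rat probasin gene (Pbsn), placed in the multiple cloning region upstream of the luciferase coding sequence by restriction cloning between SmaI and BglII sites, both of which were destroyed in the process and so cannot be used to release the fragment. In this arrangement luciferase output after transfection into mammalian cells serves as a quantitative readout of probasin promoter activity. Probasin is generally known as a prostate-expressed, androgen-regulated gene, and its promoter is widely used to direct prostate-specific expression.

The depositor describes the plasmid simply as a probasin-luciferase reporter. It is associated with work on a single-vector system that combines a modified Cre recombinase with lox sites for inducible, tissue-specific amplification of gene expression. A direct promoter-reporter construct of this kind would naturally serve as a baseline measure of the tissue-specific promoter's unamplified strength, although the record does not spell out that role. No mammalian selection marker is listed, which is consistent with use in transient transfection assays.
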