Addgene plasmid #8392: p159 pPr-luc
Depositing lab: Jeffrey Green. Depositing organization: National Cancer Institute (NCI). Publication: A single vector containing modified cre recombinase and LOX recombination sequences for inducible tissue-specific amplification of gene expression. Kaczmarczyk SJ, Green JE. Nucleic Acids Res 2001 Jun 15;29(12):E56-6. 10.1093/nar/29.12.e56 PubMed 11410679.
Backbone
  Vector backbone: pGL3-Basic
  Backbone size w/o insert (bp): 4818
  Vector type: Mammalian Expression, Luciferase
Growth in bacteria
  Bacterial resistance: Ampicillin, 100 μg/mL
  Growth temperature: 37°C
  Growth strain: DH5alpha
  Copy number: High Copy
Gene/Insert
  Gene/Insert name: probasin promoter
  Species: R. norvegicus (rat)
  Entrez Gene: Pbsn (a.k.a. PB)
  Cloning method: Restriction Enzyme; 5′ cloning site SmaI (destroyed during cloning); 3′ cloning site BglII (destroyed during cloning)
  Sequencing primers: 5′ RVprimer3; 3′ lucNrev
Terms and licenses: Academic/Nonprofit Terms; Industry Terms: Not Available to Industry
Depositor comments: Probasin-luciferase reporter construct.
How to cite: p159 pPr-luc was a gift from Jeffrey Green (Addgene plasmid # 8392 ; http://n2t.net/addgene:8392 ; RRID:Addgene_8392)
